Addgene plasmid #123286: A102-GAP-BoCCS-GRM
Purpose: Expression of Glo3 ΔAmpH (1-459) in E.Coli
Depositing lab: Blanche Schwappach. Depositing organization: Universitaetsmedizin Goettingen. Publication: Dissection of GTPase-activating proteins reveals functional asymmetry in the COPI coat of budding yeast. Arakel EC, Huranova M, Estrada AF, Rau EM, Spang A, Schwappach B. J Cell Sci. 2019 Aug 29;132(16). pii: jcs.232124. doi: 10.1242/jcs.232124. PubMed 31331965.
Backbone
  Vector backbone: PQE
  Total vector size (bp): 7215
  Vector type: Bacterial Expression
Growth in bacteria
  Bacterial resistance: Ampicillin, 100 μg/mL
  Growth temperature: 37°C
  Growth strain: DH5alpha
  Copy number: Low Copy
Gene/Insert
  Gene/Insert name: ADP-ribosylation factor GTPase-activating protein
  Species: S. cerevisiae (budding yeast)
  Insert size (bp): 1346
  Entrez Gene: GLO3 (a.k.a. YER122C)
  Promoter: T5
  Tag / fusion protein: MBP (N terminal on backbone); His (C terminal on backbone)
  Cloning method: Restriction Enzyme; 5′ cloning site Xma1 (not destroyed); 3′ cloning site BamH1 (not destroyed)
  Sequencing primers: 5′ tctggtatgccgtgcgtactgcggtgatca; 3′ GGCAACCGAGCGTTCTGAACAAATCCAGAT
Terms and licenses: Academic/Nonprofit Terms; Industry Terms: Not Available to Industry
How to cite: A102-GAP-BoCCS-GRM was a gift from Blanche Schwappach (Addgene plasmid # 123286 ; http://n2t.net/addgene:123286 ; RRID:Addgene_123286)
