[The description below was written by a language model from this plasmid's Addgene catalogue record and pLannotate feature annotations shown in this document.]
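Description:
A102-GAP-BoCCS-GRM is a pQE-type bacterial expression plasmid of about 7.2 kb for producing a truncated form of the budding yeast ARF GTPase-activating protein Glo3 in E. coli. It replicates from a ColE1/pMB1-family origin, with a pBR322 bom region and only a small remnant of rop nearby; the catalogue lists it as low copy. Selection is with ampicillin through the bla gene. The backbone also carries a chloramphenicol acetyltransferase reading frame preceded by only a fragment of the cat promoter, lying between the lambda t0 and rrnB T1 terminators. Chloramphenicol is not listed as a selection.

The expression cassette is driven by the bacteriophage T5 promoter, which is recognised by E. coli RNA polymerase and is controlled by lac operator sequences. A plasmid-borne lacI gene under the lacIq promoter supplies high levels of repressor, so expression stays off until it is induced with IPTG. The open reading frame begins with a signal-sequence-free maltose binding protein, which remains cytosolic. This is followed by the GLO3 fragment, cloned between XmaI and BamHI sites, and the lambda t0 terminator. The insert encodes Glo3 residues 1–459, described as ΔAmpH, a C-terminal truncation. The plasmid name suggests that the GAP, BoCCS and GRM regions are retained. The catalogue also records a C-terminal His tag from the backbone, although neither feature table annotates it.

The depositor sequence and the sequencing-derived record differ by only a few nucleotides and in their start coordinates, and they show the same features. The resulting MBP-Glo3-His fusion is suited to affinity purification of recombinant protein, in line with the associated work dissecting GAP function in the yeast COPI coat.
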