Features (pLannotate 1.2.2; 17 found; start..end, strand, type, name):
     10..54      +  promoter       T5 promoter: bacteriophage T5 promoter for E. coli RNA polymerase, with embedded lac operator
     62..78      +  protein_bind   lac operator: The lac repressor binds to the lac operator to inhibit transcription in E. coli. This inhibition can be relieved by adding lactose or isopropyl-β-D-thiogalactopyranoside (IPTG). lac repressor encoded by lacI
    123..1221    +  CDS            MBP (fragment): maltose binding protein from E. coli; malE (mutated); This version of the gene does not encode a signal sequence, so MBP will remain in the cytosol.
   1309..2616    +  CDS            GLO3 (fragment): GLO3_YEAST - Experimental evidence at protein level: Swiss-Prot protein existence level 1. GTPase-activating protein for the ADP ribosylation factor (ARF) family. Involved in retrograde vesicular transport from the Golgi to the endoplasmic reticulum. From Saccharomyces cerevisiae (strain ATCC 204508 / S288c) (Baker's yeast).
   2672..2766    +  terminator     lambda t0 terminator: transcription terminator from phage lambda
   2781..2809    +  promoter       cat promoter (fragment): promoter of the E. coli cat gene encoding chloramphenicol acetyltransferase
   2810..3469    +  CDS            CmR: chloramphenicol acetyltransferase; cat; confers resistance to chloramphenicol
   3534..3620    +  terminator     rrnB T1 terminator: Escherichia coli rrnB; transcription terminator T1 from the E. coli rrnB gene
   3643..3660    -  promoter       tet promoter (fragment): E. coli promoter for tetracycline efflux protein gene
   3679..3700    -  protein_bind   CAP binding site: CAP binding activates transcription in the presence of cAMP. E. coli catabolite activator protein
   3713..4795    -  CDS            lacI: lac repressor; lacI; The lac repressor binds to the lac operator to inhibit transcription in E. coli. This inhibition can be relieved by adding lactose or isopropyl-β-D-thiogalactopyranoside (IPTG).
   4796..4873    -  promoter       lacIq promoter: lacI (mutant); In the lacIq allele, a single base change in the promoter boosts expression of the lacI gene about 10-fold.
   4922..4963    +  CDS            rop (fragment): Rop protein, which maintains plasmids at low copy number; rop
   5065..5205    +  misc_feature   bom: basis of mobility region from pBR322
   5391..5979    -  rep_origin     ori: high-copy-number ColE1/pMB1/pBR322/pUC origin of replication
   6150..7010    -  CDS            AmpR: β-lactamase; bla; confers resistance to ampicillin, carbenicillin, and related antibiotics
   7011..7115    -  promoter       AmpR promoter: bla
>Addgene plasmid #123286 | A102-GAP-BoCCS-GRM | depositor full sequence | sequence record 235257 | A102-GAP-BoCCS-GRM sequence 7215 bps
CTCGAGAAATCATAAAAAATTTATTTGCTTTGTGAGCGGATAACAATTATAATAGATTCAATTGTGAGCG
GATAACAATTTCACACAGAATTCATTAAAGAGGAGAAATTAACCATGACCGGGAAAACTGAAGAAGGTAA
ACTGGTAATCTGGATTAACGGCGATAAAGGCTATAACGGTCTCGCTGAAGTCGGTAAGAAATTCGAGAAA
GATACCGGAATTAAAGTCACCGTTGAGCATCCGGATAAACTGGAAGAGAAATTCCCACAGGTTGCGGCAA
CTGGCGATGGCCCTGACATTATCTTCTGGGCACACGACCGCTTTGGTGGCTACGCTCAATCTGGCCTGTT
GGCTGAAATCACCCCGGACAAAGCGTTCCAGGACAAGCTGTATCCGTTTACCTGGGATGCCGTACGTTAC
AACGGCAAGCTGATTGCTTACCCGATCGCTGTTGAAGCGTTATCGCTGATTTATAACAAAGATCTGCTGC
CGAACCCGCCAAAAACCTGGGAAGAGATCCCGGCGCTGGATAAAGAACTGAAAGCGAAAGGTAAGAGCGC
GCTGATGTTCAACCTGCAAGAACCGTACTTCACCTGGCCGCTGATTGCTGCTGACGGGGGTTATGCGTTC
AAGTATGAAAACGGCAAGTACGACATTAAAGACGTGGGCGTGGATAACGCTGGCGCGAAAGCGGGTCTGA
CCTTCCTGGTTGACCTGATTAAAAACAAACACATGAATGCAGACACTGATTACTCCATCGCAGAAGCTGC
CTTTAATAAAGGCGAAACAGCGATGACCATCAACGGCCCGTGGGCATGGTCCAACATCGACACCAGCAAA
GTGAATTATGGTGTAACGGTACTGCCGACCTTCAAGGGTCAACCATCCAAACCGTTCGTTGGCGTGCTGA
GCGCAGGTATTAACGCCGCCAGTCCGAACAAAGAGCTGGCAAAAGAGTTCCTCGAAAACTATCTGCTGAC
TGATGAAGGTCTGGAAGCGGTTAATAAAGACAAACCGCTGGGTGCCGTAGCGCTGAAGTCTTACGAGGAA
GAGTTGGCGAAAGATCCACGTATTGCCGCCACGATGGAAAACGCCCAGAAAGGTGAAATCATGCCGAACA
TCCCGCAGATGTCCGCTTTCTGGTATGCCGTGCGTACTGCGGTGATCAACGCCGCCAGCGGTCGTCAGAC
TGTCGATGAAGCCCTGAAAGACGCGCAGACTAATTCGAGCTCGGGTGAAAACCTCTACTTCCAAGGGTCC
ATGGGTACCCGGGGGGAAGGCGGCGGCGGCTCGGGCGGCGGCGGCTCGATGAGTAACGATGAAGGAGAAA
CATTTGCCACGGAACAGACTACTCAACAAGTTTTTCAGAAGCTAGGTAGCAACATGGAAAATCGAGTTTG
TTTTGATTGTGGTAACAAGAATCCTACTTGGACTTCGGTACCTTTTGGTGTGATGCTGTGTATTCAATGC
TCTGCTGTGCATAGAAACATGGGTGTTCATATCACCTTTGTAAAGTCTTCTACATTAGATAAATGGACAA
TTAACAATTTAAGAAGGTTTAAGTTGGGTGGGAACCATAAGGCTCGTGATTTTTTCTTAAAGAACAATGG
GAAACAGCTACTAAATACAGCAAATGTTGACGCGAAAACAAAATATACGAGCCCTGTTGCTAAGAAATAT
AAGATACATCTCGACAAGAAGGTTCAAAAGGATATGGAGTTATACCCATCAGAATTAGTCTTGAACGGTC
AAGATTCTTCGGACTCACCGTTGGACACCGATTCAGACGCTTCCAGGTCGACTTCCAAAGAAAATAGTGT
TGACGATTTTTTCTCTAATTGGCAAAAACCAAGCTCCAATTCCAGTTCTAAACTCAATGTAAATACAGGC
TCTCTCGCCCCAAAAAACAACACCACAGGCAGCACACCCAAGACCACTGTCACTAAAACGAGAAGTTCCA
TCTTAACGGCTAGCAGAAAGAAACCGGTATTAAACTCGCAAGATAAAAAGAAACATTCAATTTTGTCTTC
GTCAAGAAAGCCCACTAGACTAACCGCAAAGAAAGTCGACAAATCACAGGCAGAAGACTTGTTTGATCAA
TTTAAAAAAGAGGCTCAACAAGAAAAGGAGGACGAGTTCACTAATTCGTCTTCTAGCACCAAAATTAGAC
AAAATGATTACGATTCCCAATTTATGAATAACAGTAAAGGCAACAATAATAACAGTATAGATGATATTAA
TACCCAGCCTGATGAATTCAATGATTTTTTAAATGACACTTCAAACAGCTTCGACACAACTAGAAAAGAA
CAGCAAGATACTTTAACACCCAAGTTTGCCAAATTGGGATTTGGTATGACCATGAATGACGCCAATGATT
TGGCAAAGCAACAAAAAGAATCTCAGAAAATAGCTCAGGGACCAAGATATACGGGCAGAATCGCGGAAAG
GTACGGCACACAAAAAGCTATATCATCTGATCAATTATTTGGTCGTGGCTCATTTGATGAAGCAGCAAAC
AGGGAAGCGCATGACAAGTTGAAAACATTTGACAATGCTACATCAATTTCCTCTTCTTCATACTTTGGAG
AAGATAAAGAAGTGGATGAACGCGGATCCCATCATCATCATCACCACCACCATCACCACTAAGCTTAATT
AGCTGAGCTTGGACTCCTGTTGATAGATCCAGTAATGACCTCAGAACTCCATCTGGATTTGTTCAGAACG
CTCGGTTGCCGCCGGGCGTTTTTTATTGGTGAGAATCCAAGCTAGCTTGGCGAGATTTTCAGGAGCTAAG
GAAGCTAAAATGGAGAAAAAAATCACTGGATATACCACCGTTGATATATCCCAATGGCATCGTAAAGAAC
ATTTTGAGGCATTTCAGTCAGTTGCTCAATGTACCTATAACCAGACCGTTCAGCTGGATATTACGGCCTT
TTTAAAGACCGTAAAGAAAAATAAGCACAAGTTTTATCCGGCCTTTATTCACATTCTTGCCCGCCTGATG
AATGCTCATCCGGAATTTCGTATGGCAATGAAAGACGGTGAGCTGGTGATATGGGATAGTGTTCACCCTT
GTTACACCGTTTTCCATGAGCAAACTGAAACGTTTTCATCGCTCTGGAGTGAATACCACGACGATTTCCG
GCAGTTTCTACACATATATTCGCAAGATGTGGCGTGTTACGGTGAAAACCTGGCCTATTTCCCTAAAGGG
TTTATTGAGAATATGTTTTTCGTCTCAGCCAATCCCTGGGTGAGTTTCACCAGTTTTGATTTAAACGTGG
CCAATATGGACAACTTCTTCGCCCCCGTTTTCATCATGAGCAAATATTATACGCAAGGCGACAAGGTGCT
GATGCCGCTGGCGATTCAGGTTCATCATGCCGTTTGTGATGGCTTCCATGTCGGCAGAATGCTTAATGAA
TTACAACAGTACTGCGATGAGTGGCAGGGCGGGGCGTAATTTTTTTAAGGCAGTTATTGGTGCCCTTAAA
CGCCTGGGGTAATGACTCTCTAGCTTGAGGCATCAAATAAAACGAAAGGCTCAGTCGAAAGACTGGGCCT
TTCGTTTTATCTGTTGTTTGTCGGTGAACGCTCTCCTGAGTAGGACAAATCCGCCCTCTAGATTACGTGC
AGTCGATGATAAGCTGTCAAACATGAGAATTGTGCCTAATGAGTGAGCTAACTTACATTAATTGCGTTGC
GCTCACTGCCCGCTTTCCAGTCGGGAAACCTGTCGTGCCAGCTGCATTAATGAATCGGCCAACGCGCGGG
GAGAGGCGGTTTGCGTATTGGGCGCCAGGGTGGTTTTTCTTTTCACCAGTGAGACGGGCAACAGCTGATT
GCCCTTCACCGCCTGGCCCTGAGAGAGTTGCAGCAAGCGGTCCACGCTGGTTTGCCCCAGCAGGCGAAAA
TCCTGTTTGATGGTGGTTAACGGCGGGATATAACATGAGCTGTCTTCGGTATCGTCGTATCCCACTACCG
AGATATCCGCACCAACGCGCAGCCCGGACTCGGTAATGGCGCGCATTGCGCCCAGCGCCATCTGATCGTT
GGCAACCAGCATCGCAGTGGGAACGATGCCCTCATTCAGCATTTGCATGGTTTGTTGAAAACCGGACATG
GCACTCCAGTCGCCTTCCCGTTCCGCTATCGGCTGAATTTGATTGCGAGTGAGATATTTATGCCAGCCAG
CCAGACGCAGACGCGCCGAGACAGAACTTAATGGGCCCGCTAACAGCGCGATTTGCTGGTGACCCAATGC
GACCAGATGCTCCACGCCCAGTCGCGTACCGTCTTCATGGGAGAAAATAATACTGTTGATGGGTGTCTGG
TCAGAGACATCAAGAAATAACGCCGGAACATTAGTGCAGGCAGCTTCCACAGCAATGGCATCCTGGTCAT
CCAGCGGATAGTTAATGATCAGCCCACTGACGCGTTGCGCGAGAAGATTGTGCACCGCCGCTTTACAGGC
TTCGACGCCGCTTCGTTCTACCATCGACACCACCACGCTGGCACCCAGTTGATCGGCGCGAGATTTAATC
GCCGCGACAATTTGCGACGGCGCGTGCAGGGCCAGACTGGAGGTGGCAACGCCAATCAGCAACGACTGTT
TGCCCGCCAGTTGTTGTGCCACGCGGTTGGGAATGTAATTCAGCTCCGCCATCGCCGCTTCCACTTTTTC
CCGCGTTTTCGCAGAAACGTGGCTGGCCTGGTTCACCACGCGGGAAACGGTCTGATAAGAGACACCGGCA
TACTCTGCGACATCGTATAACGTTACTGGTTTCACATTCACCACCCTGAATTGACTCTCTTCCGGGCGCT
ATCATGCCATACCGCGAAAGGTTTTGCACCATTCGATGGTGTCGGAATTTCGGGCAGCGTTGGGTCCTGG
CCACGGGTGCGCATGATCTAGAGCTGCCTCGCGCGTTTCGGTGATGACGGTGAAAACCTCTGACACATGC
AGCTCCCGGAGACGGTCACAGCTTGTCTGTAAGCGGATGCCGGGAGCAGACAAGCCCGTCAGGGCGCGTC
AGCGGGTGTTGGCGGGTGTCGGGGCGCAGCCATGACCCAGTCACGTAGCGATAGCGGAGTGTATACTGGC
TTAACTATGCGGCATCAGAGCAGATTGTACTGAGAGTGCACCATATGCGGTGTGAAATACCGCACAGATG
CGTAAGGAGAAAATACCGCATCAGGCGCTCTTCCGCTTCCTCGCTCACTGACTCGCTGCGCTCGGTCGTT
CGGCTGCGGCGAGCGGTATCAGCTCACTCAAAGGCGGTAATACGGTTATCCACAGAATCAGGGGATAACG
CAGGAAAGAACATGTGAGCAAAAGGCCAGCAAAAGGCCAGGAACCGTAAAAAGGCCGCGTTGCTGGCGTT
TTTCCATAGGCTCCGCCCCCCTGACGAGCATCACAAAAATCGACGCTCAAGTCAGAGGTGGCGAAACCCG
ACAGGACTATAAAGATACCAGGCGTTTCCCCCTGGAAGCTCCCTCGTGCGCTCTCCTGTTCCGACCCTGC
CGCTTACCGGATACCTGTCCGCCTTTCTCCCTTCGGGAAGCGTGGCGCTTTCTCATAGCTCACGCTGTAG
GTATCTCAGTTCGGTGTAGGTCGTTCGCTCCAAGCTGGGCTGTGTGCACGAACCCCCCGTTCAGCCCGAC
CGCTGCGCCTTATCCGGTAACTATCGTCTTGAGTCCAACCCGGTAAGACACGACTTATCGCCACTGGCAG
CAGCCACTGGTAACAGGATTAGCAGAGCGAGGTATGTAGGCGGTGCTACAGAGTTCTTGAAGTGGTGGCC
TAACTACGGCTACACTAGAAGGACAGTATTTGGTATCTGCGCTCTGCTGAAGCCAGTTACCTTCGGAAAA
AGAGTTGGTAGCTCTTGATCCGGCAAACAAACCACCGCTGGTAGCGGTGGTTTTTTTGTTTGCAAGCAGC
AGATTACGCGCAGAAAAAAAGGATCTCAAGAAGATCCTTTGATCTTTTCTACGGGGTCTGACGCTCAGTG
GAACGAAAACTCACGTTAAGGGATTTTGGTCATGAGATTATCAAAAAGGATCTTCACCTAGATCCTTTTA
AATTAAAAATGAAGTTTTAAATCAATCTAAAGTATATATGAGTAAACTTGGTCTGACAGTTACCAATGCT
TAATCAGTGAGGCACCTATCTCAGCGATCTGTCTATTTCGTTCATCCATAGTTGCCTGACTCCCCGTCGT
GTAGATAACTACGATACGGGAGGGCTTACCATCTGGCCCCAGTGCTGCAATGATACCGCGAGACCCACGC
TCACCGGCTCCAGATTTATCAGCAATAAACCAGCCAGCCGGAAGGGCCGAGCGCAGAAGTGGTCCTGCAA
CTTTATCCGCCTCCATCCAGTCTATTAATTGTTGCCGGGAAGCTAGAGTAAGTAGTTCGCCAGTTAATAG
TTTGCGCAACGTTGTTGCCATTGCTACAGGCATCGTGGTGTCACGCTCGTCGTTTGGTATGGCTTCATTC
AGCTCCGGTTCCCAACGATCAAGGCGAGTTACATGATCCCCCATGTTGTGCAAAAAAGCGGTTAGCTCCT
TCGGTCCTCCGATCGTTGTCAGAAGTAAGTTGGCCGCAGTGTTATCACTCATGGTTATGGCAGCACTGCA
TAATTCTCTTACTGTCATGCCATCCGTAAGATGCTTTTCTGTGACTGGTGAGTACTCAACCAAGTCATTC
TGAGAATAGTGTATGCGGCGACCGAGTTGCTCTTGCCCGGCGTCAATACGGGATAATACCGCGCCACATA
GCAGAACTTTAAAAGTGCTCATCATTGGAAAACGTTCTTCGGGGCGAAAACTCTCAAGGATCTTACCGCT
GTTGAGATCCAGTTCGATGTAACCCACTCGTGCACCCAACTGATCTTCAGCATCTTTTACTTTCACCAGC
GTTTCTGGGTGAGCAAAAACAGGAAGGCAAAATGCCGCAAAAAAGGGAATAAGGGCGACACGGAAATGTT
GAATACTCATACTCTTCCTTTTTCAATATTATTGAAGCATTTATCAGGGTTATTGTCTCATGAGCGGATA
CATATTTGAATGTATTTAGAAAAATAAACAAATAGGGGTTCCGCGCACATTTCCCCGAAAAGTGCCACCT
GACGTCTAAGAAACCATTATTATCATGACATTAACCTATAAAAATAGGCGTATCACGAGGCCCTTTCGTC
TTCAC
