Features (pLannotate 1.2.2; 17 found; start..end, strand, type, name):
     11..27      +  protein_bind   lac operator: The lac repressor binds to the lac operator to inhibit transcription in E. coli. This inhibition can be relieved by adding lactose or isopropyl-β-D-thiogalactopyranoside (IPTG). lac repressor encoded by lacI
     72..1170    +  CDS            MBP (fragment): maltose binding protein from E. coli; malE (mutated); This version of the gene does not encode a signal sequence, so MBP will remain in the cytosol.
   1258..2565    +  CDS            GLO3 (fragment): GLO3_YEAST - Experimental evidence at protein level: Swiss-Prot protein existence level 1. GTPase-activating protein for the ADP ribosylation factor (ARF) family. Involved in retrograde vesicular transport from the Golgi to the endoplasmic reticulum. From Saccharomyces cerevisiae (strain ATCC 204508 / S288c) (Baker's yeast).
   2621..2715    +  terminator     lambda t0 terminator: transcription terminator from phage lambda
   2730..2758    +  promoter       cat promoter (fragment): promoter of the E. coli cat gene encoding chloramphenicol acetyltransferase
   2759..3422    +  CDS            CmR (fragment): chloramphenicol acetyltransferase; cat; confers resistance to chloramphenicol
   3487..3573    +  terminator     rrnB T1 terminator: Escherichia coli rrnB; transcription terminator T1 from the E. coli rrnB gene
   3596..3613    -  promoter       tet promoter (fragment): E. coli promoter for tetracycline efflux protein gene
   3632..3653    -  protein_bind   CAP binding site: CAP binding activates transcription in the presence of cAMP. E. coli catabolite activator protein
   3666..4748    -  CDS            lacI: lac repressor; lacI; The lac repressor binds to the lac operator to inhibit transcription in E. coli. This inhibition can be relieved by adding lactose or isopropyl-β-D-thiogalactopyranoside (IPTG).
   4749..4826    -  promoter       lacIq promoter: lacI (mutant); In the lacIq allele, a single base change in the promoter boosts expression of the lacI gene about 10-fold.
   4875..4916    +  CDS            rop (fragment): Rop protein, which maintains plasmids at low copy number; rop
   5018..5158    +  misc_feature   bom: basis of mobility region from pBR322
   5344..5932    -  rep_origin     ori: high-copy-number ColE1/pMB1/pBR322/pUC origin of replication
   6103..6963    -  CDS            AmpR: β-lactamase; bla; confers resistance to ampicillin, carbenicillin, and related antibiotics
   6964..7068    -  promoter       AmpR promoter: bla
   7178..3       +  promoter       T5 promoter (across the origin): bacteriophage T5 promoter for E. coli RNA polymerase, with embedded lac operator
>Addgene plasmid #123286 | A102-GAP-BoCCS-GRM | addgene full sequence | sequence record 255904 | Addgene NGS Result
ATAGATTCAATTGTGAGCGGATAACAATTTCACACAGAATTCATTAAAGAGGAGAAATTAACCATGACCG
GGAAAACTGAAGAAGGTAAACTGGTAATCTGGATTAACGGCGATAAAGGCTATAACGGTCTCGCTGAAGT
CGGTAAGAAATTCGAGAAAGATACCGGAATTAAAGTCACCGTTGAGCATCCGGATAAACTGGAAGAGAAA
TTCCCACAGGTTGCGGCAACTGGCGATGGCCCTGACATTATCTTCTGGGCACACGACCGCTTTGGTGGCT
ACGCTCAATCTGGCCTGTTGGCTGAAATCACCCCGGACAAAGCGTTCCAGGACAAGCTGTATCCGTTTAC
CTGGGATGCCGTACGTTACAACGGCAAGCTGATTGCTTACCCGATCGCTGTTGAAGCGTTATCGCTGATT
TATAACAAAGATCTGCTGCCGAACCCGCCAAAAACCTGGGAAGAGATCCCGGCGCTGGATAAAGAACTGA
AAGCGAAAGGTAAGAGCGCGCTGATGTTCAACCTGCAAGAACCGTACTTCACCTGGCCGCTGATTGCTGC
TGACGGGGGTTATGCGTTCAAGTATGAAAACGGCAAGTACGACATTAAAGACGTGGGCGTGGATAACGCT
GGCGCGAAAGCGGGTCTGACCTTCCTGGTTGACCTGATTAAAAACAAACACATGAATGCAGACACTGATT
ACTCCATCGCAGAAGCTGCCTTTAATAAAGGCGAAACAGCGATGACCATCAACGGCCCGTGGGCATGGTC
CAACATCGACACCAGCAAAGTGAATTATGGTGTAACGGTACTGCCGACCTTCAAGGGTCAACCATCCAAA
CCGTTCGTTGGCGTGCTGAGCGCAGGTATTAACGCCGCCAGTCCGAACAAAGAGCTGGCAAAAGAGTTCC
TCGAAAACTATCTGCTGACTGATGAAGGTCTGGAAGCGGTTAATAAAGACAAACCGCTGGGTGCCGTAGC
GCTGAAGTCTTACGAGGAAGAGTTGGCGAAAGATCCACGTATTGCCGCCACGATGGAAAACGCCCAGAAA
GGTGAAATCATGCCGAACATCCCGCAGATGTCCGCTTTCTGGTATGCCGTGCGTACTGCGGTGATCAACG
CCGCCAGCGGTCGTCAGACTGTCGATGAAGCCCTGAAAGACGCGCAGACTAATTCGAGCTCGGGTGAAAA
CCTCTACTTCCAAGGGTCCATGGGTACCCGGGGGGAAGGCGGCGGCGGCTCGGGCGGCGGCGGCTCGATG
AGTAACGATGAAGGAGAAACATTTGCCACGGAACAGACTACTCAGCAAGTTTTTCAGAAGCTAGGTAGCA
ACATGGAAAATCGAGTTTGTTTTGATTGTGGTAACAAGAATCCTACTTGGACTTCGGTACCTTTTGGTGT
GATGCTGTGTATTCAATGCTCTGCTGTGCATAGAAACATGGGTGTTCATATCACCTTTGTAAAGTCTTCT
ACATTAGATAAATGGACAATTAACAATTTAAGAAGGTTTAAGTTGGGCGGGAACCATAAGGCTCGTGATT
TTTTCTTAAAGAACAATGGGAAACAGCTACTAAATACAGCAAATGTTGACGCGAAAACAAAATATACGAG
CCCTGTTGCTAAGAAATATAAGATACATCTCGACAAGAAGGTTCAAAAGGATATGGAGTTATACCCATCA
GAATTAGTCTTGAACGGTCAAGATTCTTCGGACTCACCGTTGGACACCGATTCAGACGCTTCCAGGTCGA
CTTCCAAAGAAAATAGTGTTGACGATTTTTTCTCTAATTGGCAAAAACCAAGCTCCAATTCCAGTTCTAA
ACTCAATGTAAATACAGGCTCTCTCGCCCCAAAAAACAACACCACAGGCAGCACACCCAAGACCACTGTC
ACTAAAACGAGAAGTTCCATCTTAACGGCTAGCAGAAAGAAACCGGTATTAAACTCGCAAGATAAAAAGA
AACATTCAATTTTGTCTTCGTCAAGAAAGCCCACTAGACTAACCGCAAAGAAAGTCGACAAATCACAGGC
AGAAGACTTGTTTGATCAATTTAAAAAAGAGGCTCAACAAGAAAAGGAGGACGAGTTCACTAATTCGTCT
TCTAGCACCAAAATTAGACAAAATGATTACGATTCCCAATTTATGAATAACAGTAAAGGCAACAATAATA
ACAGTATAGATGATATTAATACCCAGCCTGATGAATTCAATGATTTTTTAAATGACACTTCAAACAGCTT
CGACACAACTAGAAAAGAACAGCAAGATACTTTAACACCCAAGTTTGCCAAATTGGGATTTGGTATGACC
ATGAATGACGCCAATGATTTGGCAAAGCAACAAAAAGAATCTCAGAAAATAGCTCAGGGACCAAGATATA
CGGGCAGAATCGCGGAAAGGTACGGCACACAAAAAGCTATATCATCTGATCAATTATTTGGTCGTGGCTC
ATTTGATGAAGCAGCAAACAGGGAAGCGCATGACAAGTTGAAAACATTTGACAATGCTACATCAATTTCC
TCTTCTTCATACTTTGGAGAAGATAAAGAAGTGGATGAACGCGGATCCCATCATCATCATCACCACCACC
ATCACCACTAAGCTTAATTAGCTGAGCTTGGACTCCTGTTGATAGATCCAGTAATGACCTCAGAACTCCA
TCTGGATTTGTTCAGAACGCTCGGTTGCCGCCGGGCGTTTTTTATTGGTGAGAATCCAAGCTAGCTTGGC
GAGATTTTCAGGAGCTAAGGAAGCTAAAATGGAGAAAAAAATCACTGGATATACCACCGTTGATATATCC
CAATGGCATCGTAAAGAACATTTTGAGGCATTTCAGTCAGTTGCTCAATGTACCTATAACCAGACCGTTC
AGCTGGATATTACGGCCTTTTTAAAGACCGTAAAGAAAAATAAGCACAAGTTTTATCCGGCCTTTATTCA
CATTCTTGCCCGCCTGATGAATGCTCATCCGGAATTTCGTATGGCAATGAAAGACGGTGAGCTGGTGATA
TGGGATAGTGTTCACCCTTGTTACACCGTTTTCCATGAGCAAACTGAAACGTTTTCATCGCTCTGGAGTG
AATACCACGACGATTTCCGGCAGTTTCTACACATATATTCGCAAGATGTGGCGTGTTACGGTGAAAACCT
GGCCTATTTCCCTAAAGGGTTTATTGAGAATATGTTTTTCGTCTCAGCCAATCCCTGGGTGAGTTTCACC
AGTTTTGATTTAAACGTGGCCAATATGGACAACTTCTTCGCCCCCGTTTTCACCATGCATGGGCAAATAT
TATACGCAAGGCGACAAGGTGCTGATGCCGCTGGCGATTCAGGTTCATCATGCCGTTTGTGATGGCTTCC
ATGTCGGCAGAATGCTTAATGAATTACAACAGTACTGCGATGAGTGGCAGGGCGGGGCGTAATTTTTTTA
AGGCAGTTATTGGTGCCCTTAAACGCCTGGGGTAATGACTCTCTAGCTTGAGGCATCAAATAAAACGAAA
GGCTCAGTCGAAAGACTGGGCCTTTCGTTTTATCTGTTGTTTGTCGGTGAACGCTCTCCTGAGTAGGACA
AATCCGCCCTCTAGATTACGTGCAGTCGATGATAAGCTGTCAAACATGAGAATTGTGCCTAATGAGTGAG
CTAACTTACATTAATTGCGTTGCGCTCACTGCCCGCTTTCCAGTCGGGAAACCTGTCGTGCCAGCTGCAT
TAATGAATCGGCCAACGCGCGGGGAGAGGCGGTTTGCGTATTGGGCGCCAGGGTGGTTTTTCTTTTCACC
AGTGAGACGGGCAACAGCTGATTGCCCTTCACCGCCTGGCCCTGAGAGAGTTGCAGCAAGCGGTCCACGC
TGGTTTGCCCCAGCAGGCGAAAATCCTGTTTGATGGTGGTTAACGGCGGGATATAACATGAGCTGTCTTC
GGTATCGTCGTATCCCACTACCGAGATATCCGCACCAACGCGCAGCCCGGACTCGGTAATGGCGCGCATT
GCGCCCAGCGCCATCTGATCGTTGGCAACCAGCATCGCAGTGGGAACGATGCCCTCATTCAGCATTTGCA
TGGTTTGTTGAAAACCGGACATGGCACTCCAGTCGCCTTCCCGTTCCGCTATCGGCTGAATTTGATTGCG
AGTGAGATATTTATGCCAGCCAGCCAGACGCAGACGCGCCGAGACAGAACTTAATGGGCCCGCTAACAGC
GCGATTTGCTGGTGACCCAATGCGACCAGATGCTCCACGCCCAGTCGCGTACCGTCTTCATGGGAGAAAA
TAATACTGTTGATGGGTGTCTGGTCAGAGACATCAAGAAATAACGCCGGAACATTAGTGCAGGCAGCTTC
CACAGCAATGGCATCCTGGTCATCCAGCGGATAGTTAATGATCAGCCCACTGACGCGTTGCGCGAGAAGA
TTGTGCACCGCCGCTTTACAGGCTTCGACGCCGCTTCGTTCTACCATCGACACCACCACGCTGGCACCCA
GTTGATCGGCGCGAGATTTAATCGCCGCGACAATTTGCGACGGCGCGTGCAGGGCCAGACTGGAGGTGGC
AACGCCAATCAGCAACGACTGTTTGCCCGCCAGTTGTTGTGCCACGCGGTTGGGAATGTAATTCAGCTCC
GCCATCGCCGCTTCCACTTTTTCCCGCGTTTTCGCAGAAACGTGGCTGGCCTGGTTCACCACGCGGGAAA
CGGTCTGATAAGAGACACCGGCATACTCTGCGACATCGTATAACGTTACTGGTTTCACATTCACCACCCT
GAATTGACTCTCTTCCGGGCGCTATCATGCCATACCGCGAAAGGTTTTGCACCATTCGATGGTGTCGGAA
TTTCGGGCAGCGTTGGGTCCTGGCCACGGGTGCGCATGATCTAGAGCTGCCTCGCGCGTTTCGGTGATGA
CGGTGAAAACCTCTGACACATGCAGCTCCCGGAGACGGTCACAGCTTGTCTGTAAGCGGATGCCGGGAGC
AGACAAGCCCGTCAGGGCGCGTCAGCGGGTGTTGGCGGGTGTCGGGGCGCAGCCATGACCCAGTCACGTA
GCGATAGCGGAGTGTATACTGGCTTAACTATGCGGCATCAGAGCAGATTGTACTGAGAGTGCACCATATG
CGGTGTGAAATACCGCACAGATGCGTAAGGAGAAAATACCGCATCAGGCGCTCTTCCGCTTCCTCGCTCA
CTGACTCGCTGCGCTCGGTCGTTCGGCTGCGGCGAGCGGTATCAGCTCACTCAAAGGCGGTAATACGGTT
ATCCACAGAATCAGGGGATAACGCAGGAAAGAACATGTGAGCAAAAGGCCAGCAAAAGGCCAGGAACCGT
AAAAAGGCCGCGTTGCTGGCGTTTTTCCATAGGCTCCGCCCCCCTGACGAGCATCACAAAAATCGACGCT
CAAGTCAGAGGTGGCGAAACCCGACAGGACTATAAAGATACCAGGCGTTTCCCCCTGGAAGCTCCCTCGT
GCGCTCTCCTGTTCCGACCCTGCCGCTTACCGGATACCTGTCCGCCTTTCTCCCTTCGGGAAGCGTGGCG
CTTTCTCATAGCTCACGCTGTAGGTATCTCAGTTCGGTGTAGGTCGTTCGCTCCAAGCTGGGCTGTGTGC
ACGAACCCCCCGTTCAGCCCGACCGCTGCGCCTTATCCGGTAACTATCGTCTTGAGTCCAACCCGGTAAG
ACACGACTTATCGCCACTGGCAGCAGCCACTGGTAACAGGATTAGCAGAGCGAGGTATGTAGGCGGTGCT
ACAGAGTTCTTGAAGTGGTGGCCTAACTACGGCTACACTAGAAGGACAGTATTTGGTATCTGCGCTCTGC
TGAAGCCAGTTACCTTCGGAAAAAGAGTTGGTAGCTCTTGATCCGGCAAACAAACCACCGCTGGTAGCGG
TGGTTTTTTTGTTTGCAAGCAGCAGATTACGCGCAGAAAAAAAGGATCTCAAGAAGATCCTTTGATCTTT
TCTACGGGGTCTGACGCTCAGTGGAACGAAAACTCACGTTAAGGGATTTTGGTCATGAGATTATCAAAAA
GGATCTTCACCTAGATCCTTTTAAATTAAAAATGAAGTTTTAAATCAATCTAAAGTATATATGAGTAAAC
TTGGTCTGACAGTTACCAATGCTTAATCAGTGAGGCACCTATCTCAGCGATCTGTCTATTTCGTTCATCC
ATAGTTGCCTGACTCCCCGTCGTGTAGATAACTACGATACGGGAGGGCTTACCATCTGGCCCCAGTGCTG
CAATGATACCGCGAGACCCACGCTCACCGGCTCCAGATTTATCAGCAATAAACCAGCCAGCCGGAAGGGC
CGAGCGCAGAAGTGGTCCTGCAACTTTATCCGCCTCCATCCAGTCTATTAATTGTTGCCGGGAAGCTAGA
GTAAGTAGTTCGCCAGTTAATAGTTTGCGCAACGTTGTTGCCATTGCTACAGGCATCGTGGTGTCACGCT
CGTCGTTTGGTATGGCTTCATTCAGCTCCGGTTCCCAACGATCAAGGCGAGTTACATGATCCCCCATGTT
GTGCAAAAAAGCGGTTAGCTCCTTCGGTCCTCCGATCGTTGTCAGAAGTAAGTTGGCCGCAGTGTTATCA
CTCATGGTTATGGCAGCACTGCATAATTCTCTTACTGTCATGCCATCCGTAAGATGCTTTTCTGTGACTG
GTGAGTACTCAACCAAGTCATTCTGAGAATAGTGTATGCGGCGACCGAGTTGCTCTTGCCCGGCGTCAAT
ACGGGATAATACCGCGCCACATAGCAGAACTTTAAAAGTGCTCATCATTGGAAAACGTTCTTCGGGGCGA
AAACTCTCAAGGATCTTACCGCTGTTGAGATCCAGTTCGATGTAACCCACTCGTGCACCCAACTGATCTT
CAGCATCTTTTACTTTCACCAGCGTTTCTGGGTGAGCAAAAACAGGAAGGCAAAATGCCGCAAAAAAGGG
AATAAGGGCGACACGGAAATGTTGAATACTCATACTCTTCCTTTTTCAATATTATTGAAGCATTTATCAG
GGTTATTGTCTCATGAGCGGATACATATTTGAATGTATTTAGAAAAATAAACAAATAGGGGTTCCGCGCA
CATTTCCCCGAAAAGTGCCACCTGACGTCTAAGAAACCATTATTATCATGACATTAACCTATAAAAATAG
GCGTATCACGAGGCCCTTTCGTCTTCACCTCGAGAAATCATAAAAAATTTATTTGCTTTGTGAGCGGATA
ACAATTATA
